>Addgene plasmid #187440 | pMDG | addgene full sequence | sequence record 373340 | Addgene NGS Result
GGCCCATTGCATACGTTGTATCCATATCATAATATGTACATTTATATTGGCTCATGTCCAACATTACCGC
CATGTTGACATTGATTATTGACTAGTTATTAATAGTAATCAATTACGGGGTCATTAGTTCATAGCCCATA
TATGGAGTTCCGCGTTACATAACTTACGGTAAATGGCCCGCCTGGCTGACCGCCCAACGACCCCCGCCCA
TTGACGTCAATAATGACGTATGTTCCCATAGTAACGCCAATAGGGACTTTCCATTGACGTCAATGGGTGG
AGTATTTACGGTAAACTGCCCACTTGGCAGTACATCAAGTGTATCATATGCCAAGTACGCCCCCTATTGA
CGTCAATGACGGTAAATGGCCCGCCTGGCATTATGCCCAGTACATGACCTTATGGGACTTTCCTACTTGG
CAGTACATCTACGTATTAGTCATCGCTATTACCATGGTGATGCGGTTTTGGCAGTACATCAATGGGCGTG
GATAGCGGTTTGACTCACGGGGATTTCCAAGTCTCCACCCCATTGACGTCAATGGGAGTTTGTTTTGGCA
CCAAAATCAACGGGACTTTCCAAAATGTCGTAACAACTCCGCCCCATTGACGCAAATGGGCGGTAGGCGT
GTACGGTGGGAGGTCTATATAAGCAGAGCTCGTTTAGTGAACCGTCAGATCGCCTGGAGACGCCATCCAC
GCTGTTTTGACCTCCATAGAAGACACCGGGACCGATCCAGCCTCCCCTCGAAGCTTACATGTGGTACCGA
GCTCGGATCCTGAGAACTTCAGGGTGAGTCTATGGGACCCTTGATGTTTTCTTTCCCCTTCTTTTCTATG
GTTAAGTTCATGTCATAGGAAGGGGAGAAGTAACAGGGTACACATATTGACCAAATCAGGGTAATTTTGC
ATTTGTAATTTTAAAAAATGCTTTCTTCTTTTAATATACTTTTTTGTTTATCTTATTTCTAATACTTTCC
CTAATCTCTTTCTTTCAGGGCAATAATGATACAATGTATCATGCCTCTTTGCACCATTCTAAAGAATAAC
AGTGATAATTTCTGGGTTAAGGCAATAGCAATATTTCTGCATATAAATATTTCTGCATATAAATTGTAAC
TGATGTAAGAGGTTTCATATTGCTAATAGCAGCTACAATCCAGCTACCATTCTGCTTTTATTTTATGGTT
GGGATAAGGCTGGATTATTCTGAGTCCAAGCTAGGCCCTTTTGCTAATCATGTTCATACCTCTTATCTTC
CTCCCACAGCTCCTGGGCAACGTGCTGGTCTGTGTGCTGGCCCATCACTTTGGCAAAGAATTCTGACACT
ATGAAGTGCCTTTTGTACTTAGCCTTTTTATTCATTGGGGTGAATTGC
[1296 nt withheld, positions 1379-2674]
AATCCAATCGAGCTTGTAGAAGGTTGGTTCAGTAGTTGGAAAAGCTCTATTGCCTCTTTTTTCTTTATCA
TAGGGTTAATCATTGGACTATTCTTGGTTCTCCGAGTTGGTATCCATCTTTGCATTAAATTAAAGCACAC
CAAGAAAAGACAGATTTATACAGACATAGAGATGAACCGACTTGGAAAGTAACTCAAATCCTGCACAACA
GATTCTTCATGTTTGGACCAAATCAACTTGTGATACCATGCTCAAAGAGGCCTCAATTATATTTGAGTTT
TTAATTTTTATGAAAAAAAAAAAAAAAAANCGGAATTCACCCCACCAGTGCAGGCTGCCTATCAGAAAGT
GGTGGCTGGTGTGGCTAATGCCCTGGCCCACAAGTATCACTAAGCTCGCTTTCTTGCTGTCCAATTTCTA
TTAAAGGTTCCTTTGTTCCCTAAGTCCAACTACTAAACTGGGGGATATTATGAAGGGCCTTGAGCATCTG
GATTCTGCCTAATAAAAAACATTTATTTTCATTGCAATGATGTATTTAAATTATTTCTGAATATTTTACT
AAAAAGGGAATGTGGGAGGTCAGTGCATTTAAAACATAAAGAAATGAAGAGCTAGTTCAAACCTTGGGAA
AATACACTATATCTTAAACTCCATGAAAGAAGGTGAGGCTGCAAACAGCTAATGCACATTGGCAACAGCC
CCTGATGCCTATGCCTTATTCATCCCTCAGAAAAGGATTCAAGTAGAGGCTTGATTTGGAGGTTAAAGTT
TTGCTATGCTGTATTTTACATTACTTATTGTTTTAGCTGTCCTCATGAATGTCTTTTCACTACCCATTTG
CTTATCCTGCATCTCTCAGCCTTGACTCCACTCAGTTCTCTTGCTTAGAGATACCACCTTTCCCCTGAAG
TGTTCCTTCCATGTTTTACGGCGAGATGGTTTCTCCTCGCCTGGCCACTCAGCCTTAGTTGTCTCTGTTG
TCTTATAGAGGTCTACTTGAAGAAGGAAAAACAGGGGGCATGGTTTGACTGTCCTGTGAGCCCTTCTTCC
CTGCCTCCCCCACTCACAGTGACCCGGAATCCCTCGACATGGCAGTCTAGAATTCTTGAAGACGAAAGGG
CCTCGTGATACGCCTATTTTTATAGGTTAATGTCATGATAATAATGGTTTCTTAGACGTCAGGTGGCACT
TTTCGGGGAAATGTGCGCGGAACCCCTATTTGTTTATTTTTCTAAATACATTCAAATATGTATCCGCTCA
TGAGACAATAACCCTGATAAATGCTTCAATAATATTGAAAAAGGAAGAGTATGAGTATTCAACATTTCCG
TGTCGCCCTTATTCCCTTTTTTGCGGCATTTTGCCTTCCTGTTTTTGCTCACCCAGAAACGCTGGTGAAA
GTAAAAGATGCTGAAGATCAGTTGGGTGCACGAGTGGGTTACATCGAACTGGATCTCAACAGCGGTAAGA
TCCTTGAGAGTTTTCGCCCCGAAGAACGTTTTCCAATGATGAGCACTTTTAAAGTTCTGCTATGTGGCGC
GGTATTATCCCGTGTTGACGCCGGGCAAGAGCAACTCGGTCGCCGCATACACTATTCTCAGAATGACTTG
GTTGAGTACTCACCAGTCACAGAAAAGCATCTTACGGATGGCATGACAGTAAGAGAATTATGCAGTGCTG
CCATAACCATGAGTGATAACACTGCGGCCAACTTACTTCTGACAACGATCGGAGGACCGAAGGAGCTAAC
CGCTTTTTTGCACAACATGGGGGATCATGTAACTCGCCTTGATCGTTGGGAACCGGAGCTGAATGAAGCC
ATACCAAACGACGAGCGTGACACCACGATGCCTGCAGCAATGGCAACAACGTTGCGCAAACTATTAACTG
GCGAACTACTTACTCTAGCTTCCCGGCAACAATTAATAGACTGGATGGAGGCGGATAAAGTTGCAGGACC
ACTTCTGCGCTCGGCCCTTCCGGCTGGCTGGTTTATTGCTGATAAATCTGGAGCCGGTGAGCGTGGGTCT
CGCGGTATCATTGCAGCACTGGGGCCAGATGGTAAGCCCTCCCGTATCGTAGTTATCTACACGACGGGGA
GTCAGGCAACTATGGATGAACGAAATAGACAGATCGCTGAGATAGGTGCCTCACTGATTAAGCATTGGTA
ACTGTCAGACCAAGTTTACTCATATATACTTTAGATTGATTTAAAACTTCATTTTTAATTTAAAAGGATC
TAGGCTGCTGCTTGCAAACAAAAAAACCACCGCTACCAGCGGTGGTTTGTTTGCCGGATCAAGAGCTACC
AACTCTTTTTCCGAAGGTAACTGGCTTCAGCAGAGCGCAGATACCAAATACTGTCCTTCTAGTGTAGCCG
TAGTTAGGCCACCACTTCAAGAACTCTGTAGCACCGCCTACATACCTCGCTCTGCTAATCCTGTTACCAG
TGGCTGCTGCCAGTGGCGATAAGTCGTGTCTTACCGGGTTGGACTCAAGACGATAGTTACCGGATAAGGC
GCAGCGGTCGGGCTGAACGGGGGGTTCGTGCACACAGCCCAGCTTGGAGCGAACGACCTACACCGAACTG
AGATACCTACAGCGTGAGCTATGAGAAAGCGCCACGCTTCCCGAAGGGAGAAAGGCGGACAGGTATCCGG
TAAGCGGCAGGGTCGGAACAGGAGAGCGCACGAGGGAGCTTCCAGGGGGAAACGCCTGGTATCTTTATAG
TCCTGTCGGGTTTCGCCACCTCTGACTTGAGCGTCGATTTTTGTGATGCTCGTCAGGGGGGCGGAGCCTA
TGGAAAAACGCCAGCAACGGAGATGCGCCGCGTGCGGCTGCTGGAGATGGCGGACGCGATGGATATGTTC
TGCCAAGGGTTGGTTTGCGCATTCACAGTTCTCCGCAAGAATTGATTGGCTCCAATTCTTGGAGTGGTGA
ATCCGTTAGCGAGGTGCCGCCGGCTTCCATTCAGGTCGAGGTGGCCCGGCTCCATGCACCGCGACGCAAC
GCGGGGAGGCAGACAAGGTATAGGGCGGCGCCTACAATCCATGCCAACCCGTTCCATGTGCTCGCCGAGG
CGGCATAAATCGCCGTGACGATCAGCGGTCCAATGATCGAAGTTAGGCTGGTAAGAGCCGCGAGCGATCC
TTGAAGCTGTCCCTGATGGTCGTCATCTACCTGCCTGGACAGCATGGCCTGCAACGCGGGCATCCCGATG
CCGCCGGAAGCGAGAAGAATCATAATGGGGAAGGCCATCCAGCCTCGCGTCGGGGAGCTTTTTGCAAAAG
CCTAGGCCTCCAAAAAAGCCTCCTCACTACTTCTGGAATAGCTCAGAGGCCGAGGCGGCCTCGGCCTCTG
CATAAATAAAAAAAATTAGTCAGCCATGAGCTT
Features (pLannotate 1.2.2; 12 found; start..end, strand, type, name):
     77..456     +  enhancer       CMV enhancer: human cytomegalovirus immediate early enhancer
    457..660     +  promoter       CMV promoter: human cytomegalovirus (CMV) immediate early promoter
    794..1269    +  intron         β-globin intron: internally truncated intron from human β-globin
   1273..1323    +  CDS            HBB (fragment): HBB_COLGU - Experimental evidence at transcript level: Swiss-Prot protein existence level 2. Involved in oxygen transport from the lung to the various peripheral tissues. From Colobus guereza (Mantled guereza) (Eastern black-and-white colobus monkey).
   1331..2866    +  CDS            VSV-G (sequence partly withheld): vesicular stomatitis virus G glycoprotein Indiana strain
   2987..3064    +  CDS            HBB (fragment): HBB_PONPY - Experimental evidence at transcript level: Swiss-Prot protein existence level 2. Involved in oxygen transport from the lung to the various peripheral tissues. From Pongo pygmaeus (Bornean orangutan).
   3068..3462    +  polyA_signal   β-globin poly(A): human β-globin polyadenylation signal
   3880..3984    +  promoter       AmpR promoter: bla
   3985..4845    +  CDS            AmpR: β-lactamase; bla; confers resistance to ampicillin, carbenicillin, and related antibiotics
   4919..5480    +  rep_origin     ori: high-copy-number ColE1/pMB1/pBR322/pUC origin of replication
   5645..5946    -  CDS            TcR (fragment): tetracycline efflux protein; tet; confers resistance to tetracycline
   5969..6062    -  rep_origin     SV40 ori (fragment): SV40 origin of replication
