[The description below was written by a language model from this plasmid's Addgene catalogue record and pLannotate feature annotations shown in this document.]
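Description:
pMDG is a mammalian expression plasmid of about 6.1 kb that supplies the vesicular stomatitis virus G glycoprotein (VSV-G, Indiana strain) as a viral envelope. The VSV-G coding sequence is driven by the human cytomegalovirus immediate-early enhancer and promoter, followed by an internally truncated human β-globin intron that promotes splicing and efficient mRNA export. It is terminated by the human β-globin polyadenylation signal. Short β-globin coding fragments flank the VSV-G open reading frame. The annotation tool matched them to primate HBB entries, but they are most simply read as residual globin exon sequence from the intron/poly(A) expression cassette into which the envelope gene was inserted, not as separate functional payloads.

For propagation in bacteria the plasmid carries a β-lactamase gene with its own promoter, conferring ampicillin resistance, and a ColE1/pUC-type origin of replication. The feature table describes this origin class as high-copy, whereas the catalogue entry lists the plasmid as low copy, and the record does not explain the difference. A partial tetracycline resistance gene and a fragment of the SV40 origin are also annotated. Both are truncated backbone remnants and are not expected to be functional. No mammalian selection marker is annotated, consistent with transient use.

The stated purpose is VSV-G envelope expression. Plasmids of this type are generally co-transfected into producer cells together with a packaging plasmid and a transfer vector to pseudotype lentiviral or retroviral particles, giving them broad tropism and good particle stability. The record does not specify which packaging system it was paired with.
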