Addgene plasmid #187440: pMDG
Purpose: VSV-G envelope expressing plasmid
Depositing lab: Simon Davis. Depositing organization: University of Oxford. Publication: Structure of a fully assembled tumor-specific T cell receptor ligated by pMHC. Susac L, Vuong MT, Thomas C, von Bulow S, O'Brien-Ball C, Santos AM, Fernandes RA, Hummer G, Tampe R, Davis SJ. Cell. 2022 Aug 18;185(17):3201-3213.e19. doi: 10.1016/j.cell.2022.07.010. PubMed 35985289.
Backbone
  Vector backbone: pMDG
  Vector type: Mammalian Expression
Growth in bacteria
  Bacterial resistance: Ampicillin, 100 μg/mL
  Growth temperature: 37°C
  Growth strain: NEB Stable
  Copy number: Low Copy
Terms and licenses: Academic/Nonprofit Terms; Industry Terms: Not Available to Industry
How to cite: pMDG was a gift from Simon Davis (Addgene plasmid # 187440 ; http://n2t.net/addgene:187440 ; RRID:Addgene_187440)
